Addgene plasmid #128670: pLVX-Flag-Polß(KTM)-IRES-Neo
Purpose: mammalian expression of Flag-Polß(KTM: K41R/K61R/K81R) protein with neomycin selection
Depositing lab: Robert Sobol. Depositing organization: University of Pittsburgh (University, School of Medicine, and Cancer Institute). Publication: HSP90 regulates DNA repair via the interaction between XRCC1 and DNA polymerase beta. Fang Q, Inanc B, Schamus S, Wang XH, Wei L, Brown AR, Svilar D, Sugrue KF, Goellner EM, Zeng X, Yates NA, Lan L, Vens C, Sobol RW. Nat Commun. 2014 Nov 26;5:5513. doi: 10.1038/ncomms6513. PubMed 25423885.
Backbone
  Vector backbone: pLVX-GWB-IRES-neo
  Backbone size w/o insert (bp): 8316
  Total vector size (bp): 9405
  Vector type: Mammalian Expression, Lentiviral
  Selectable markers: Neomycin (select with G418)
Growth in bacteria
  Bacterial resistance: Ampicillin, 100 μg/mL
  Growth temperature: 37°C
  Growth strain: NEB Stable
  Copy number: Unknown
Gene/Insert
  Gene/Insert name: PolB (alt name: DNA polymerase beta)
  Species: H. sapiens (human)
  Insert size (bp): 1038
  Mutation: K41R/K61R/K81R
  GenBank ID: NM_002690
  Entrez Gene: POLB
  Promoter: CMV
  Tag / fusion protein: Flag (N terminal on insert)
  Cloning method: Gateway Cloning
  Sequencing primers: 5′ M13 forward for pENTR vector; 3′ M13 reverse for pENTR vector
Terms and licenses: Academic/Nonprofit Terms; Industry Terms: Not Available to Industry
How to cite: pLVX-Flag-Polß(KTM)-IRES-Neo was a gift from Robert Sobol (Addgene plasmid # 128670 ; http://n2t.net/addgene:128670 ; RRID:Addgene_128670)
