[The description below was written by a language model from this plasmid's Addgene catalogue record and pLannotate feature annotations shown in this document.]
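Description:
pLVX-Flag-Polß(KTM)-IRES-Neo is an HIV-1-based lentiviral transfer plasmid, also usable as a mammalian expression vector, built on the pLVX-GWB-IRES-neo Gateway-adapted backbone (about 9.4 kb in total). It is propagated in E. coli through a high-copy ColE1/pUC-type origin with ampicillin selection from a β-lactamase cassette. The viral portion contains HIV-1 LTR sequences at both ends (annotated as truncated LTR matches with adjacent nef-derived fragments), the Ψ packaging signal with a partial gag region, the Rev response element for Rev-dependent nuclear export of the genomic RNA, and the cPPT/CTS element that aids nuclear import in transduced cells. A WPRE sits upstream of the 3' LTR to enhance transcript stability and expression. Packaging functions are not encoded on the plasmid and must be supplied in trans.

The payload is a bicistronic cassette driven by the CMV immediate-early enhancer and promoter. Flanked by attB1 and attB2 sites left by Gateway recombination is the human DNA polymerase beta (POLB) coding sequence carrying an N-terminal Flag tag and three lysine-to-arginine substitutions, K41R, K61R and K81R (the "KTM" triple mutant). Pol β is the gap-filling polymerase and dRP lyase of base-excision repair. Downstream, an EMCV IRES allows translation of the neomycin phosphotransferase gene from the same transcript, so G418 resistance is coupled to expression of the tagged polymerase. The construct is intended for transient or stable expression of Flag-Polβ(KTM) in mammalian cells. The record links it to a study of how HSP90 regulates DNA repair through the XRCC1–Pol β interaction, but it does not state the functional rationale for the three substitutions.
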