Features (pLannotate 1.2.2; 27 found; start..end, strand, type, name):
    377..634     +  LTR            5' LTR (truncated): truncated 5' long terminal repeat (LTR) from HIV-1
    681..806     +  misc_feature   HIV-1 Ψ: packaging signal of human immunodeficiency virus type 1
    790..1128    +  CDS            HIV-1 gag (fragment): gag protein from human immunodeficiency virus 1; gag
   1303..1536    +  misc_feature   RRE: The Rev response element (RRE) of HIV-1 allows for Rev-dependent mRNA export from the nucleus to the cytoplasm.
   1913..2013    +  CDS            Rev (fragment): human immunodeficiency virus 1 (HIV-1) Rev protein; rev; enhances nuclear export of unspliced and incompletely spliced viral mRNAs
   2028..2143    +  misc_feature   cPPT/CTS: central polypurine tract and central termination sequence of HIV-1 (lacking the first T)
   2201..2504    +  enhancer       CMV enhancer: human cytomegalovirus immediate early enhancer
   2505..2708    +  promoter       CMV promoter: human cytomegalovirus (CMV) immediate early promoter
   2823..2847    +  protein_bind   attB1: mutant version of attB; recombination site for the Gateway® BP reaction BP Clonase™
   2870..2894    +  CDS            3xFLAG (fragment): three tandem FLAG® epitope tags
   2898..3902    +  CDS            POLB: DPOLB_HUMAN - Experimental evidence at protein level: Swiss-Prot protein existence level 1. Repair polymerase that plays a key role in base-excision repair. Has 5'-deoxyribose-5-phosphate lyase (dRP lyase) activity that removes the 5' sugar phosphate and also acts as a DNA polymerase that adds one nucleotide to the 3' end of the arising single-nucleotide gap. Conducts 'gap-filling' DNA synthesis in a stepwise distributive fashion rather than in a processive fashion as for other DNA polymerases. From Homo sapiens (Human).
   3922..3946    -  protein_bind   attB2: mutant version of attB; recombination site for the Gateway® BP reaction BP Clonase™
   3951..3969    -  misc_feature   MCS (fragment): pBluescript multiple cloning site
   4089..4551    +  misc_feature   IRES: internal ribosome entry site (IRES) of the encephalomyocarditis virus (EMCV)
   4570..5359    +  CDS            NeoR/KanR (fragment): aminoglycoside phosphotransferase from Tn5; aph(3')-II (or nptII); confers resistance to neomycin, kanamycin, and G418 (Geneticin®)
   5373..5961    +  misc_feature   WPRE: woodchuck hepatitis virus posttranscriptional regulatory element
   5978..6496    +  CDS            nef (fragment): NEF_HV1BR - Experimental evidence at protein level: Swiss-Prot protein existence level 1. Extracellular Nef protein targets CD4(+) T-lymphocytes for apoptosis by interacting with CXCR4 surface receptors (PubMed:14990729). From Human immunodeficiency virus type 1 group M subtype B (isolate BRU/LAI) (HIV-1).
   6544..6801    +  LTR            5' LTR (truncated): truncated 5' long terminal repeat (LTR) from HIV-1
   6953..6969    -  protein_bind   lac operator: The lac repressor binds to the lac operator to inhibit transcription in E. coli. This inhibition can be relieved by adding lactose or isopropyl-β-D-thiogalactopyranoside (IPTG). lac repressor encoded by lacI
   6977..7007    -  promoter       lac promoter: promoter for the E. coli lac operon
   7022..7043    -  protein_bind   CAP binding site: CAP binding activates transcription in the presence of cAMP. E. coli catabolite activator protein
   7056..7148    -  CDS            lacI (fragment): lac repressor; lacI; The lac repressor binds to the lac operator to inhibit transcription in E. coli. This inhibition can be relieved by adding lactose or isopropyl-β-D-thiogalactopyranoside (IPTG).
   7331..7919    -  rep_origin     ori: high-copy-number ColE1/pMB1/pBR322/pUC origin of replication
   8090..8950    -  CDS            AmpR: β-lactamase; bla; confers resistance to ampicillin, carbenicillin, and related antibiotics
   8951..9055    -  promoter       AmpR promoter: bla
   9103..9237    +  polyA_signal   SV40 poly(A) signal: SV40 polyadenylation signal
   9404..329     +  CDS            nef (fragment) (across the origin): NEF_HV1BR - Experimental evidence at protein level: Swiss-Prot protein existence level 1. Extracellular Nef protein targets CD4(+) T-lymphocytes for apoptosis by interacting with CXCR4 surface receptors (PubMed:14990729). From Human immunodeficiency virus type 1 group M subtype B (isolate BRU/LAI) (HIV-1).
>Addgene plasmid #128670 | pLVX-Flag-Polß(KTM)-IRES-Neo | addgene full sequence | sequence record 321868 | Addgene NGS Result
TGGAAGGGCTAATTCACTCCCAAAGAAGACAAGATATCCTTGATCTGTGGATCTACCACACACAAGGCTA
CTTCCCTGATTAGCAGAACTACACACCAGGGCCAGGGGTCAGATATCCACTGACCTTTGGATGGTGCTAC
AAGCTAGTACCAGTTGAGCCAGATAAGGTAGAAGAGGCCAATAAAGGAGAGAACACCAGCTTGTTACACC
CTGTGAGCCTGCATGGGATGGATGACCCGGAGAGAGAAGTGTTAGAGTGGAGGTTTGACAGCCGCCTAGC
ATTTCATCACGTGGCCCGAGAGCTGCATCCGGAGTACTTCAAGAACTGCTGATATCGAGCTTGCTACAAG
GGACTTTCCGCTGGGGACTTTCCAGGGAGGCGTGGCCTGGGCGGGACTGGGGAGTGGCGAGCCCTCAGAT
CCTGCATATAAGCAGCTGCTTTTTGCCTGTACTGGGTCTCTCTGGTTAGACCAGATCTGAGCCTGGGAGC
TCTCTGGCTAACTAGGGAACCCACTGCTTAAGCCTCAATAAAGCTTGCCTTGAGTGCTTCAAGTAGTGTG
TGCCCGTCTGTTGTGTGACTCTGGTAACTAGAGATCCCTCAGACCCTTTTAGTCAGTGTGGAAAATCTCT
AGCAGTGGCGCCCGAACAGGGACTTGAAAGCGAAAGGGAAACCAGAGGAGCTCTCTCGACGCAGGACTCG
GCTTGCTGAAGCGCGCACGGCAAGAGGCGAGGGGCGGCGACTGGTGAGTACGCCAAAAATTTTGACTAGC
GGAGGCTAGAAGGAGAGAGATGGGTGCGAGAGCGTCAGTATTAAGCGGGGGAGAATTAGATCGCGATGGG
AAAAAATTCGGTTAAGGCCAGGGGGAAAGAAAAAATATAAATTAAAACATATAGTATGGGCAAGCAGGGA
GCTAGAACGATTCGCAGTTAATCCTGGCCTGTTAGAAACATCAGAAGGCTGTAGACAAATACTGGGACAG
CTACAACCATCCCTTCAGACAGGATCAGAAGAACTTAGATCATTATATAATACAGTAGCAACCCTCTATT
GTGTGCATCAAAGGATAGAGATAAAAGACACCAAGGAAGCTTTAGACAAGATAGAGGAAGAGCAAAACAA
AAGTAAGACCACCGCACAGCAAGCGGCCGGCCGCTGATCTTCAGACCTGGAGGAGGAGATATGAGGGACA
ATTGGAGAAGTGAATTATATAAATATAAAGTAGTAAAAATTGAACCATTAGGAGTAGCACCCACCAAGGC
AAAGAGAAGAGTGGTGCAGAGAGAAAAAAGAGCAGTGGGAATAGGAGCTTTGTTCCTTGGGTTCTTGGGA
GCAGCAGGAAGCACTATGGGCGCAGCGTCAATGACGCTGACGGTACAGGCCAGACAATTATTGTCTGGTA
TAGTGCAGCAGCAGAACAATTTGCTGAGGGCTATTGAGGCGCAACAGCATCTGTTGCAACTCACAGTCTG
GGGCATCAAGCAGCTCCAGGCAAGAATCCTGGCTGTGGAAAGATACCTAAAGGATCAACAGCTCCTGGGG
ATTTGGGGTTGCTCTGGAAAACTCATTTGCACCACTGCTGTGCCTTGGAATGCTAGTTGGAGTAATAAAT
CTCTGGAACAGATTTGGAATCACACGACCTGGATGGAGTGGGACAGAGAAATTAACAATTACACAAGCTT
AATACACTCCTTAATTGAAGAATCGCAAAACCAGCAAGAAAAGAATGAACAAGAATTATTGGAATTAGAT
AAATGGGCAAGTTTGTGGAATTGGTTTAACATAACAAATTGGCTGTGGTATATAAAATTATTCATAATGA
TAGTAGGAGGCTTGGTAGGTTTAAGAATAGTTTTTGCTGTACTTTCTATAGTGAATAGAGTTAGGCAGGG
ATATTCACCATTATCGTTTCAGACCCACCTCCCAACCCCGAGGGGACCCGACAGGCCCGAAGGAATAGAA
GAAGAAGGTGGAGAGAGAGACAGAGACAGATCCATTCGATTAGTGAACGGATCTCGACGGTATCGCCTTT
AAAAGAAAAGGGGGGATTGGGGGGTACAGTGCAGGGGAAAGAATAGTAGACATAATAGCAACAGACATAC
AAACTAAAGAATTACAAAAACAAATTACAAAAATTCAAAATTTTCGGGTTTATTACAGGGACAGCAGAGA
TCCAGTTTATCGATAAGCTTGGGAGTTCCGCGTTACATAACTTACGGTAAATGGCCCGCCTGGCTGACCG
CCCAACGACCCCCGCCCATTGACGTCAATAATGACGTATGTTCCCATAGTAACGCCAATAGGGACTTTCC
ATTGACGTCAATGGGTGGAGTATTTACGGTAAACTGCCCACTTGGCAGTACATCAAGTGTATCATATGCC
AAGTACGCCCCCTATTGACGTCAATGACGGTAAATGGCCCGCCTGGCATTATGCCCAGTACATGACCTTA
TGGGACTTTCCTACTTGGCAGTACATCTACGTATTAGTCATCGCTATTACCATGGTGATGCGGTTTTGGC
AGTACATCAATGGGCGTGGATAGCGGTTTGACTCACGGGGATTTCCAAGTCTCCACCCCATTGACGTCAA
TGGGAGTTTGTTTTGGCACCAAAATCAACGGGACTTTCCAAAATGTCGTAACAACTCCGCCCCATTGACG
CAAATGGGCGGTAGGCGTGTACGGTGGGAGGTCTATATAAGCAGAGCTCGTTTAGTGAACCGTCAGATCG
CCTGGAGACGCCATCCACGCTGTTTTGACCTCCATAGAAGACACCGACTCTACTAGAGGATCTATTTCCG
GTGAATTCCTCGAGACTAATCAACAAGTTTGTACAAAAAAGCAGGCTCCGCGGCCGCCCCCTTCACCATG
GACTACAAAGACGATGACGATAAAGGCATGAGCAAACGGAAGGCGCCGCAGGAGACTCTCAACGGGGGAA
TCACCGACATGCTCACAGAACTCGCAAACTTTGAGAAGAACGTGAGCCAAGCTATCCACAAGTACAATGC
TTACAGAAGAGCAGCATCTGTTATAGCAAAATACCCACACAAAATAAAGAGTGGAGCTGAAGCTAAGAGA
TTGCCTGGAGTAGGAACAAAAATTGCTGAAAAGATTGATGAGTTTTTAGCAACTGGAAGATTACGTAAAC
TGGAAAAGATTCGGCAGGATGATACGAGTTCATCCATCAATTTCCTGACTCGAGTTAGTGGCATTGGTCC
ATCTGCTGCAAGGAAGTTTGTAGATGAAGGAATTAAAACACTAGAAGATCTCAGAAAAAATGAAGATAAA
TTGAACCATCATCAGCGAATTGGGCTGAAATATTTTGGGGACTTTGAAAAAAGAATTCCTCGTGAAGAGA
TGTTACAAATGCAAGATATTGTACTAAATGAAGTTAAAAAAGTGGATTCTGAATACATTGCTACAGTCTG
TGGCAGTTTCAGAAGAGGTGCAGAGTCCAGTGGTGACATGGATGTTCTCCTGACCCATCCCAGCTTCACT
TCAGAATCAACCAAACAGCCAAAACTGTTACATCAGGTTGTGGAGCAGTTACAAAAGGTTCATTTTATCA
CAGATACCCTGTCAAAGGGTGAGACAAAGTTCATGGGTGTTTGCCAGCTTCCCAGTAAAAATGATGAAAA
AGAATATCCACACAGAAGAATTGATATCAGGTTGATACCCAAAGATCAGTATTACTGTGGTGTTCTCTAT
TTCACTGGGAGTGATATTTTCAATAAGAATATGAGGGCTCATGCCCTAGAAAAGGGTTTCACAATCAATG
AGTACACCATCCGTCCCTTGGGAGTCACTGGAGTTGCAGGAGAACCCCTGCCAGTGGATAGTGAAAAAGA
CATCTTTGATTACATCCAGTGGAAATACCGGGAACCCAAGGACCGGAGCGAATGAAAGGGTGGGCGCGCC
GACCCAGCTTTCTTGTACAAAGTGGTTGATCTAGTTCTAGAGCGGCCGCGGATCCCGCCCCTCTCCCTCC
CCCCCCCCTAACGTTACTGGCCGAAGCCGCTTGGAATAAGGCCGGTGTGCGTTTGTCTATATGTTATTTT
CCACCATATTGCCGTCTTTTGGCAATGTGAGGGCCCGGAAACCTGGCCCTGTCTTCTTGACGAGCATTCC
TAGGGGTCTTTCCCCTCTCGCCAAAGGAATGCAAGGTCTGTTGAATGTCGTGAAGGAAGCAGTTCCTCTG
GAAGCTTCTTGAAGACAAACAACGTCTGTAGCGACCCTTTGCAGGCAGCGGAACCCCCCACCTGGCGACA
GGTGCCTCTGCGGCCAAAAGCCACGTGTATAAGATACACCTGCAAAGGCGGCACAACCCCAGTGCCACGT
TGTGAGTTGGATAGTTGTGGAAAGAGTCAAATGGCTCTCCTCAAGCGTATTCAACAAGGGGCTGAAGGAT
GCCCAGAAGGTACCCCATTGTATGGGATCTGATCTGGGGCCTCGGTGCACATGCTTTACATGTGTTTAGT
CGAGGTTAAAAAAACGTCTAGGCCCCCCGAACCACGGGGACGTGGTTTTCCTTTGAAAAACACGATGATA
AGCTTGCCACAACCATGGCTGAACAAGATGGATTGCACGCAGGTTCTCCGGCCGCTTGGGTGGAGAGGCT
ATTCGGCTATGACTGGGCACAACAGACAATCGGCTGCTCTGATGCCGCCGTGTTCCGGCTGTCAGCGCAG
GGGCGCCCGGTTCTTTTTGTCAAGACCGACCTGTCCGGTGCCCTGAATGAACTGCAGGACGAGGCAGCGC
GGCTATCGTGGCTGGCCACGACGGGCGTTCCTTGCGCAGCTGTGCTCGACGTTGTCACTGAAGCGGGAAG
GGACTGGCTGCTATTGGGCGAAGTGCCGGGGCAGGATCTCCTGTCATCTCACCTTGCTCCTGCCGAGAAA
GTATCCATCATGGCTGATGCAATGCGGCGGCTGCATACGCTTGATCCGGCTACCTGCCCATTCGACCACC
AAGCGAAACATCGCATCGAGCGAGCACGTACTCGGATGGAAGCCGGTCTTGTCGATCAGGATGATCTGGA
CGAAGAGCATCAGGGGCTCGCGCCAGCCGAACTGTTCGCCAGGCTCAAGGCGCGCATGCCCGACGGCGAG
GATCTCGTCGTGACCCATGGCGATGCCTGCTTGCCGAATATCATGGTGGAAAATGGCCGCTTTTCTGGAT
TCATCGACTGTGGCCGGCTGGGTGTGGCGGACCGCTATCAGGACATAGCGTTGGCTACCCGTGATATTGC
TGAAGAGCTTGGCGGCGAATGGGCTGACCGCTTCCTCGTGCTTTACGGTATCGCCGCTCCCGATTCGCAG
CGCATCGCCTTCTATCGCCTTCTTGACGAGTTCTTCTGAACGCGTCTGGAACAATCAACCTCTGGATTAC
AAAATTTGTGAAAGATTGACTGGTATTCTTAACTATGTTGCTCCTTTTACGCTATGTGGATACGCTGCTT
TAATGCCTTTGTATCATGCTATTGCTTCCCGTATGGCTTTCATTTTCTCCTCCTTGTATAAATCCTGGTT
GCTGTCTCTTTATGAGGAGTTGTGGCCCGTTGTCAGGCAACGTGGCGTGGTGTGCACTGTGTTTGCTGAC
GCAACCCCCACTGGTTGGGGCATTGCCACCACCTGTCAGCTCCTTTCCGGGACTTTCGCTTTCCCCCTCC
CTATTGCCACGGCGGAACTCATCGCCGCCTGCCTTGCCCGCTGCTGGACAGGGGCTCGGCTGTTGGGCAC
TGACAATTCCGTGGTGTTGTCGGGGAAGCTGACGTCCTTTCCATGGCTGCTCGCCTGTGTTGCCACCTGG
ATTCTGCGCGGGACGTCCTTCTGCTACGTCCCTTCGGCCCTCAATCCAGCGGACCTTCCTTCCCGCGGCC
TGCTGCCGGCTCTGCGGCCTCTTCCGCGTCTTCGCCTTCGCCCTCAGACGAGTCGGATCTCCCTTTGGGC
CGCCTCCCCGCCTGGAATTAATTCTGCAGTCGAGACCTAGAAAAACATGGAGCAATCACAAGTAGCAATA
CAGCAGCTACCAATGCTGATTGTGCCTGGCTAGAAGCACAAGAGGAGGAGGAGGTGGGTTTTCCAGTCAC
ACCTCAGGTACCTTTAAGACCAATGACTTACAAGGCAGCTGTAGATCTTAGCCACTTTTTAAAAGAAAAG
AGGGGACTGGAAGGGCTAATTCACTCCCAACGAAGACAAGATATCCTTGATCTGTGGATCTACCACACAC
AAGGCTACTTCCCTGATTAGCAGAACTACACACCAGGGCCAGGGGTCAGATATCCACTGACCTTTGGATG
GTGCTACAAGCTAGTACCAGTTGAGCCAGATAAGGTAGAAGAGGCCAATAAAGGAGAGAACACCAGCTTG
TTACACCCTGTGAGCCTGCATGGGATGGATGACCCGGAGAGAGAAGTGTTAGAGTGGAGGTTTGACAGCC
GCCTAGCATTTCATCACGTGGCCCGAGAGCTGCATCCGGAGTACTTCAAGAACTGCTGATATCGAGCTTG
CTACAAGGGACTTTCCGCTGGGGACTTTCCAGGGAGGCGTGGCCTGGGCGGGACTGGGGAGTGGCGAGCC
CTCAGATCCTGCATATAAGCAGCTGCTTTTTGCCTGTACTGGGTCTCTCTGGTTAGACCAGATCTGAGCC
TGGGAGCTCTCTGGCTAACTAGGGAACCCACTGCTTAAGCCTCAATAAAGCTTGCCTTGAGTGCTTCAAG
TAGTGTGTGCCCGTCTGTTGTGTGACTCTGGTAACTAGAGATCCCTCAGACCCTTTTAGTCAGTGTGGAA
AATCTCTAGCAGTAGTAGTTCATGTCATCTTATTATTCAGTATTTATAACTTGCAAAGAAATGAATATCA
GAGAGTGAGAGGCCTTGACATTGCTAGCGTTTACCGTCGACCTCTAGCTAGAGCTTGGCGTAATCATGGT
CATAGCTGTTTCCTGTGTGAAATTGTTATCCGCTCACAATTCCACACAACATACGAGCCGGAAGCATAAA
GTGTAAAGCCTGGGGTGCCTAATGAGTGAGCTAACTCACATTAATTGCGTTGCGCTCACTGCCCGCTTTC
CAGTCGGGAAACCTGTCGTGCCAGCTGCATTAATGAATCGGCCAACGCGCGGGGAGAGGCGGTTTGCGTA
TTGGGCGCTCTTCCGCTTCCTCGCTCACTGACTCGCTGCGCTCGGTCGTTCGGCTGCGGCGAGCGGTATC
AGCTCACTCAAAGGCGGTAATACGGTTATCCACAGAATCAGGGGATAACGCAGGAAAGAACATGTGAGCA
AAAGGCCAGCAAAAGGCCAGGAACCGTAAAAAGGCCGCGTTGCTGGCGTTTTTCCATAGGCTCCGCCCCC
CTGACGAGCATCACAAAAATCGACGCTCAAGTCAGAGGTGGCGAAACCCGACAGGACTATAAAGATACCA
GGCGTTTCCCCCTGGAAGCTCCCTCGTGCGCTCTCCTGTTCCGACCCTGCCGCTTACCGGATACCTGTCC
GCCTTTCTCCCTTCGGGAAGCGTGGCGCTTTCTCATAGCTCACGCTGTAGGTATCTCAGTTCGGTGTAGG
TCGTTCGCTCCAAGCTGGGCTGTGTGCACGAACCCCCCGTTCAGCCCGACCGCTGCGCCTTATCCGGTAA
CTATCGTCTTGAGTCCAACCCGGTAAGACACGACTTATCGCCACTGGCAGCAGCCACTGGTAACAGGATT
AGCAGAGCGAGGTATGTAGGCGGTGCTACAGAGTTCTTGAAGTGGTGGCCTAACTACGGCTACACTAGAA
GAACAGTATTTGGTATCTGCGCTCTGCTGAAGCCAGTTACCTTCGGAAAAAGAGTTGGTAGCTCTTGATC
CGGCAAACAAACCACCGCTGGTAGCGGTGGTTTTTTTGTTTGCAAGCAGCAGATTACGCGCAGAAAAAAA
GGATCTCAAGAAGATCCTTTGATCTTTTCTACGGGGTCTGACGCTCAGTGGAACGAAAACTCACGTTAAG
GGATTTTGGTCATGAGATTATCAAAAAGGATCTTCACCTAGATCCTTTTAAATTAAAAATGAAGTTTTAA
ATCAATCTAAAGTATATATGAGTAAACTTGGTCTGACAGTTACCAATGCTTAATCAGTGAGGCACCTATC
TCAGCGATCTGTCTATTTCGTTCATCCATAGTTGCCTGACTCCCCGTCGTGTAGATAACTACGATACGGG
AGGGCTTACCATCTGGCCCCAGTGCTGCAATGATACCGCGAGACCCACGCTCACCGGCTCCAGATTTATC
AGCAATAAACCAGCCAGCCGGAAGGGCCGAGCGCAGAAGTGGTCCTGCAACTTTATCCGCCTCCATCCAG
TCTATTAATTGTTGCCGGGAAGCTAGAGTAAGTAGTTCGCCAGTTAATAGTTTGCGCAACGTTGTTGCCA
TTGCTACAGGCATCGTGGTGTCACGCTCGTCGTTTGGTATGGCTTCATTCAGCTCCGGTTCCCAACGATC
AAGGCGAGTTACATGATCCCCCATGTTGTGCAAAAAAGCGGTTAGCTCCTTCGGTCCTCCGATCGTTGTC
AGAAGTAAGTTGGCCGCAGTGTTATCACTCATGGTTATGGCAGCACTGCATAATTCTCTTACTGTCATGC
CATCCGTAAGATGCTTTTCTGTGACTGGTGAGTACTCAACCAAGTCATTCTGAGAATAGTGTATGCGGCG
ACCGAGTTGCTCTTGCCCGGCGTCAATACGGGATAATACCGCGCCACATAGCAGAACTTTAAAAGTGCTC
ATCATTGGAAAACGTTCTTCGGGGCGAAAACTCTCAAGGATCTTACCGCTGTTGAGATCCAGTTCGATGT
AACCCACTCGTGCACCCAACTGATCTTCAGCATCTTTTACTTTCACCAGCGTTTCTGGGTGAGCAAAAAC
AGGAAGGCAAAATGCCGCAAAAAAGGGAATAAGGGCGACACGGAAATGTTGAATACTCATACTCTTCCTT
TTTCAATATTATTGAAGCATTTATCAGGGTTATTGTCTCATGAGCGGATACATATTTGAATGTATTTAGA
AAAATAAACAAATAGGGGTTCCGCGCACATTTCCCCGAAAAGTGCCACCTGACGTCGACGGATCGGGAGA
TCAACTTGTTTATTGCAGCTTATAATGGTTACAAATAAAGCAATAGCATCACAAATTTCACAAATAAAGC
ATTTTTTTCACTGCATTCTAGTTGTGGTTTGTCCAAACTCATCAATGTATCTTATCATGTCTGGATCAAC
TGGATAACTCAAGCTAACCAAAATCATCCCAAACTTCCCACCCCATACCCTATTACCACTGCCAATTACC
TGTGGTTTCATTTACTCTAAACCTGTGATTCCTCTGAATTATTTTCATTTTAAAGAAATTGTATTTGTTA
AATATGTACTACAAACTTAGTAGT
